>Addgene plasmid #193656 | pCMV-RR-ABE8e-V106W | addgene full sequence | sequence record 422133 | Addgene NGS Result
GGGTTTACCACAGCCTTTACCGGCTTCTTCGACAATAGAGAGAATATGTTCTCTGAAGAGGCCAAATCCA
CTAGCATCGCCTTTCGCTGCATAAACGAGAACCTGACTAGGTACATCAGCAATATGGACATCTTTGAGAA
AGTCGATGCCATATTCGACAAACATGAGGTGCAGGAGATTAAGGAGAAGATCCTGAACTCAGATTACGAT
GTCGAAGATTTCTTCGAGGGAGAGTTCTTCAACTTCGTGCTCACACAAGAGGGCATTGATGTGTACAATG
CAATCATTGGAGGGTTCGTGACAGAGAGTGGCGAGAAGATAAAGGGCCTGAACGAGTATATCAACCTCTA
CAACCAGAAAACCAAGCAGAAACTGCCTAAGTTCAAGCCACTGTACAAACAAGTGCTCTCAGATAGGGAA
AGCCTGAGCTTCTACGGTGAAGGGTATACATCAGATGAAGAAGTGCTCGAAGTGTTCCGCAACACCCTCA
ATAAGAACAGTGAAATCTTCTCTTCAATCAAGAAGCTGGAGAAACTGTTCAAGAATTTCGATGAGTACTC
CTCTGCCGGAATCTTTGTGAAGAATGGCCCTGCAATATCCACTATTAGCAAAGACATCTTTGGCGAGTGG
AACGTTATCAGGGATAAGTGGAATGCCGAGTACGATGATATTCATCTCAAGAAGAAAGCCGTGGTTACAG
AGAAATACGAGGATGATAGACGCAAGAGCTTTAAGAAGATTGGTAGCTTCTCTCTCGAACAGCTGCAGGA
GTACGCCGACGCTGACCTGTCAGTCGTGGAGAAACTCAAGGAGATCATAATCCAGAAGGTGGATGAAATC
TACAAAGTGTATGGAAGCTCTGAGAAACTCTTCGATGCAGACTTTGTTCTGGAGAAGAGTCTGAAGAAGA
ACGACGCAGTGGTTGCTATCATGAAGGACCTGCTGGATTCTGTTAAGTCTTTCGAGAATTACATTAAGGC
ATTCTTTGGTGAAGGGAAGGAGACAAATAGGGACGAGAGCTTCTATGGCGACTTTGTTCTGGCCTACGAC
ATCCTCCTCAAGGTTGACCACATCTATGACGCTATACGGAATTACGTTACCCAGAAGCCCTATAGCAAAG
ACAAGTTCAAGCTGTATTTCCAGAATCCACAGTTTATGAGGGGGTGGGATAAAGACAAAGAAACAGATTA
CAGGGCCACTATCCTGCGGTACGGCAGCAAATACTATCTGGCTATCATGGATAAGAAGTACGCCAAATGC
CTCCAGAAGATCGACAAGGACGACGTGAACGGTAACTACGAGAAGATCAATTACAAGCTCCTGCCAGGAC
CTAACAAGATGCTGCCCCGCGTGTTCTTCTCCAAGAAATGGATGGCCTACTATAACCCAAGCGAGGACAT
TCAGAAGATATACAAGAATGGGACATTCAAGAAGGGCGATATGTTCAACCTCAACGACTGCCACAAGCTG
ATTGATTTCTTCAAGGATAGCATTTCTCGCTATCCCAAGTGGTCTAATGCATACGATTTCAACTTCAGCG
AGACTGAGAAGTACAAAGACATCGCTGGCTTCTACCGGGAGGTGGAAGAGCAAGGCTATAAGGTGTCATT
CGAATCCGCTTCTAAGAAGGAAGTGGATAAGCTCGTGGAAGAGGGTAAGCTGTACATGTTCCAGATATAC
AACAAAGACTTCAGCGATAAGAGCCACGGCACTCCAAACCTCCATACTATGTATTTCAAGCTGCTGTTTG
ACGAGAACAACCACGGACAGATTAGGCTGTCAGGAGGCGCAGAACTCTTCATGCGCAGAGCTTCACTGAA
GAAGGAGGAACTCGTTGTCCACCCAGCCAATAGCCCTATAGCCAATAAGAATCCAGACAATCCTAAGAAA
ACCACTACTCTGTCTTACGATGTGTATAAGGATAAGAGATTCTCTGAAGATCAGTACGAACTGCACATAC
CCATTGCCATTAACAAGTGCCCTAAGAACATCTTCAAGATTAACACAGAGGTTAGAGTGCTCCTGAAACA
CGACGATAACCCTTATGTTATAGGCATTGCTCGCGGAGAGAGAAACCTGCTGTACATCGTCGTGGTGGAC
GGCAAAGGCAACATCGTGGAACAGTACAGTCTCAATGAAATCATTAACAATTTCAACGGAATCCGCATTA
AGACCGACTACCATTCTCTCCTCGACAAGAAGGAGAAAGAAAGGTTCGAAGCAAGACAGAATTGGACAAG
TATAGAGAATATCAAAGAACTGAAGGCTGGGTACATCTCTCAGGTTGTGCACAAGATATGTGAGCTGGTG
GAGAAGTACGACGCTGTTATCGCCCTCGCGGACCTGAATAGCGGCTTCAAGAACTCCAGGGTGAAGGTGG
AGAAGCAGGTGTATCAGAAGTTCGAGAAGATGCTGATCGACAAGCTCAACTATATGGTGGACAAGAAATC
CAATCCTTGCGCTACTGGTGGAGCCCTGAAGGGCTATCAAATCACCAATAAGTTCGAATCTTTCAAGTCT
ATGAGCACCCAGAATGGCTTCATCTTCTACATACCCGCATGGCTGACATCCAAGATTGATCCCTCTACCG
GATTTGTTAATCTGCTCAAGACTAAGTACACCTCTATTGCTGACTCAAAGAAGTTCATATCATCATTTGA
CCGCATCATGTACGTGCCAGAAGAGGACCTGTTCGAGTTTGCCCTGGATTACAAGAATTTCTCTCGGACT
GACGCCGACTACATCAAGAAGTGGAAGCTCTACTCTTATGGTAATCGGATTCGCATATTCCGCAATCCCA
AGAAGAATAACGTGTTCGATTGGGAGGAAGTTTGCCTCACCAGCGCTTACAAGGAGCTGTTCAATAAGTA
TGGGATTAACTACCAGCAGGGCGACATAAGAGCCCTGCTGTGCGAACAATCTGATAAGGCATTCTATTCC
TCTTTCATGGCACTGATGTCACTGATGCTGCAAATGCGCAATTCCATCACCGGAAGAACAGACGTGGCCT
TTCTGATCTCTCCTGTCAAGAACTCAGATGGCATCTTCTACGATTCCCGCAACTATGAAGCACAGGAGAA
TGCTATCCTGCCTAAGAATGCCGATGCAAATGGAGCCTATAACATCGCCAGAAAGGTCCTCTGGGCCATA
GGACAATTCAAGAAAGCTGAAGATGAGAAGCTGGACAAGGTGAAGATCGCCATTTCAAACAAAGAGTGGC
TCGAATATGCTCAGACCTCAGTGAAGCATGGATCATCTGGCGGCTCAAAAAGAACCGCCGACGGCAGCGA
ATTCGAGCCCAAGAAGAAGAGGAAAGTCGGCTCGGGCCAGTGTACTAATTATGCTCTCTTGAAATTGGCT
GGAGATGTTGAGAGCAACCCAGGTCCCGTGAGCAAGGGCGAGGAGCTGTTCACCGGGGTGGTGCCCATCC
TGGTCGAGCTGGACGGCGACGTAAACGGCCACAAGTTCAGCGTGTCCGGCGAGGGCGAGGGCGATGCCAC
CTACGGCAAGCTGACCCTGAAGTTCATCTGCACCACCGGCAAGCTGCCCGTGCCCTGGCCCACCCTCGTG
ACCACCCTGACCTACGGCGTGCAGTGCTTCAGCCGCTACCCCGACCACATGAAGCAGCACGACTTCTTCA
AGTCCGCCATGCCCGAAGGCTACGTCCAGGAGCGCACCATCTTCTTCAAGGACGACGGCAACTACAAGAC
CCGCGCCGAGGTGAAGTTCGAGGGCGACACCCTGGTGAACCGCATCGAGCTGAAGGGCATCGACTTCAAG
GAGGACGGCAACATCCTGGGGCACAAGCTGGAGTACAACTACAACAGCCACAACGTCTATATCATGGCCG
ACAAGCAGAAGAACGGCATCAAGGTGAACTTCAAGATCCGCCACAACATCGAGGACGGCAGCGTGCAGCT
CGCCGACCACTACCAGCAGAACACCCCCATCGGCGACGGCCCCGTGCTGCTGCCCGACAACCACTACCTG
AGCACCCAGTCCGCCCTGAGCAAAGACCCCAACGAGAAGCGCGATCACATGGTCCTGCTGGAGTTCGTGA
CCGCCGCCGGGATCACTCTCGGCATGGACGAGCTGTACAAGTAAATCATCACCATCACCATTGAGTTTAA
ACCCGCTGATCAGCCTCGACTGTGCCTTCTAGTTGCCAGCCATCTGTTGTTTGCCCCTCCCCCGTGCCTT
CCTTGACCCTGGAAGGTGCCACTCCCACTGTCCTTTCCTAATAAAATGAGGAAATTGCATCGCATTGTCT
GAGTAGGTGTCATTCTATTCTGGGGGGTGGGGTGGGGCAGGACAGCAAGGGGGAGGATTGGGAAGACAAT
AGCAGGCATGCTGGGGATGCGGTGGGCTCTATGGCTTCTGAGGCGGAAAGAACCAGCTGGGGCTCGATAC
CGTCGACCTCTAGCTAGAGCTTGGCGTAATCATGGTCATAGCTGTTTCCTGTGTGAAATTGTTATCCGCT
CACAATTCCACACAACATACGAGCCGGAAGCATAAAGTGTAAAGCCTAGGGTGCCTAATGAGTGAGCTAA
CTCACATTAATTGCGTTGCGCTCACTGCCCGCTTTCCAGTCGGGAAACCTGTCGTGCCAGCTGCATTAAT
GAATCGGCCAACGCGCGGGGAGAGGCGGTTTGCGTATTGGGCGCTCTTCCGCTTCCTCGCTCACTGACTC
GCTGCGCTCGGTCGTTCGGCTGCGGCGAGCGGTATCAGCTCACTCAAAGGCGGTAATACGGTTATCCACA
GAATCAGGGGATAACGCAGGAAAGAACATGTGAGCAAAAGGCCAGCAAAAGGCCAGGAACCGTAAAAAGG
CCGCGTTGCTGGCGTTTTTCCATAGGCTCCGCCCCCCTGACGAGCATCACAAAAATCGACGCTCAAGTCA
GAGGTGGCGAAACCCGACAGGACTATAAAGATACCAGGCGTTTCCCCCTGGAAGCTCCCTCGTGCGCTCT
CCTGTTCCGACCCTGCCGCTTACCGGATACCTGTCCGCCTTTCTCCCTTCGGGAAGCGTGGCGCTTTCTC
ATAGCTCACGCTGTAGGTATCTCAGTTCGGTGTAGGTCGTTCGCTCCAAGCTGGGCTGTGTGCACGAACC
CCCCGTTCAGCCCGACCGCTGCGCCTTATCCGGTAACTATCGTCTTGAGTCCAACCCGGTAAGACACGAC
TTATCGCCACTGGCAGCAGCCACTGGTAACAGGATTAGCAGAGCGAGGTATGTAGGCGGTGCTACAGAGT
TCTTGAAGTGGTGGCCTAACTACGGCTACACTAGAAGAACAGTATTTGGTATCTGCGCTCTGCTGAAGCC
AGTTACCTTCGGAAAAAGAGTTGGTAGCTCTTGATCCGGCAAACAAACCACCGCTGGTAGCGGTGGTTTT
TTTGTTTGCAAGCAGCAGATTACGCGCAGAAAAAAAGGATCTCAAGAAGATCCTTTGATCTTTTCTACGG
GGTCTGACACTCAGTGGAACGAAAACTCACGTTAAGGGATTTTGGTCATGAGATTATCAAAAAGGATCTT
CACCTAGATCCTTTTAAATTAAAAATGAAGTTTTAAATCAATCTAAAGTATATATGAGTAAACTTGGTCT
GACAGTTACCAATGCTTAATCAGTGAGGCACCTATCTCAGCGATCTGTCTATTTCGTTCATCCATAGTTG
CCTGACTCCCCGTCGTGTAGATAACTACGATACGGGAGGGCTTACCATCTGGCCCCAGTGCTGCAATGAT
ACCGCGAGACCCACGCTCACCGGCTCCAGATTTATCAGCAATAAACCAGCCAGCCGGAAGGGCCGAGCGC
AGAAGTGGTCCTGCAACTTTATCCGCCTCCATCCAGTCTATTAATTGTTGCCGGGAAGCTAGAGTAAGTA
GTTCGCCAGTTAATAGTTTGCGCAACGTTGTTGCCATTGCTACAGGCATCGTGGTGTCACGCTCGTCGTT
TGGTATGGCTTCATTCAGCTCCGGTTCCCAACGATCAAGGCGAGTTACATGATCCCCCATGTTGTGCAAA
AAAGCGGTTAGCTCCTTCGGTCCTCCGATCGTTGTCAGAAGTAAGTTGGCCGCAGTGTTATCACTCATGG
TTATGGCAGCACTGCATAATTCTCTTACTGTCATGCCATCCGTAAGATGCTTTTCTGTGACTGGTGAGTA
CTCAACCAAGTCATTCTGAGAATAGTGTATGCGGCGACCGAGTTGCTCTTGCCCGGCGTCAATACGGGAT
AATACCGCGCCACATAGCAGAACTTTAAAAGTGCTCATCATTGGAAAACGTTCTTCGGGGCGAAAACTCT
CAAGGATCTTACCGCTGTTGAGATCCAGTTCGATGTAACCCACTCGTGCACCCAACTGATCTTCAGCATC
TTTTACTTTCACCAGCGTTTCTGGGTGAGCAAAAACAGGAAGGCAAAATGCCGCAAAAAAGGGAATAAGG
GCGACACGGAAATGTTGAATACTCATACTCTTCCTTTTTCAATATTATTGAAGCATTTATCAGGGTTATT
GTCTCATGAGCGGATACATATTTGAATGTATTTAGAAAAATAAACAAATAGGGGTTCCGCGCACATTTCC
CCGAAAAGTGCCACCTGACGTCGACGGATCGGGAGATCGATCTCCCGATCCCCTAGGGTCGACTCTCAGT
ACAATCTGCTCTGATGCCGCATAGTTAAGCCAGTATCTGCTCCCTGCTTGTGTGTTGGAGGTCGCTGAGT
AGTGCGCGAGCAAAATTTAAGCTACAACAAGGCAAGGCTTGACCGACAATTGCATGAAGAATCTGCTTAG
GGTTAGGCGTTTTGCGCTGCTTCGCGATGTACGGGCCAGATATACGCGTTGACATTGATTATTGACTAGT
TATTAATAGTAATCAATTACGGGGTCATTAGTTCATAGCCCATATATGGAGTTCCGCGTTACATAACTTA
CGGTAAATGGCCCGCCTGGCTGACCGCCCAACGACCCCCGCCCATTGACGTCAATAATGACGTATGTTCC
CATAGTAACGCCAATAGGGACTTTCCATTGACGTCAATGGGTGGAGTATTTACGGTAAACTGCCCACTTG
GCAGTACATCAAGTGTATCATATGCCAAGTACGCCCCCTATTGACGTCAATGACGGTAAATGGCCCGCCT
GGCATTATGCCCAGTACATGACCTTATGGGACTTTCCTACTTGGCAGTACATCTACGTATTAGTCATCGC
TATTACCATGGTGATGCGGTTTTGGCAGTACATCAATGGGCGTGGATAGCGGTTTGACTCACGGGGATTT
CCAAGTCTCCACCCCATTGACGTCAATGGGAGTTTGTTTTGGCACCAAAATCAACGGGACTTTCCAAAAT
GTCGTAACAACTCCGCCCCATTGACGCAAATGGGCGGTAGGCGTGTACGGTGGGAGGTCTATATAAGCAG
AGCTGGTTTAGTGAACCGTCAGATCCGCTAGAGATCCGCGGCCGCTAATACGACTCACTATAGGGAGAGC
CGCCACCATGAAACGGACAGCCGACGGAAGCGAGTTCGAGTCACCAAAGAAGAAGCGGAAAGTCTCTGAG
GTGGAGTTTTCCCACGAGTACTGGATGAGACATGCCCTGACCCTGGCCAAGAGGGCACGCGATGAGAGGG
AGGTGCCTGTGGGAGCCGTGCTGGTGCTGAACAATAGAGTGATCGGCGAGGGCTGGAACAGAGCCATCGG
CCTGCACGACCCAACAGCCCATGCCGAAATTATGGCCCTGAGACAGGGCGGCCTGGTCATGCAGAACTAC
AGACTGATTGACGCCACCCTGTACGTGACATTCGAGCCTTGCGTGATGTGCGCCGGCGCCATGATCCACT
CTAGGATCGGCCGCGTGGTGTTTGGCTGGAGGAACTCAAAAAGAGGCGCCGCAGGCTCCCTGATGAACGT
GCTGAACTACCCCGGCATGAATCACCGCGTCGAAATTACCGAGGGAATCCTGGCAGATGAATGTGCCGCC
CTGCTGTGCGATTTCTATCGGATGCCTAGACAGGTGTTCAATGCTCAGAAGAAGGCCCAGAGCTCCATCA
ACTCCGGAGGATCTAGCGGAGGCTCCTCTGGCTCTGAGACACCTGGCACAAGCGAGAGCGCAACACCTGA
AAGCAGCGGGGGCAGCAGCGGGGGGTCATCAAAGCTGGAGAAATTCACCAACTGTTATAGCCTGTCTAAG
ACCCTGCGCTTCAAGGCAATCCCAGTGGGCAAGACACAAGAGAACATTGACAACAAACGGCTCCTGGTGG
AGGATGAGAAGAGGGCTGAAGATTACAAGGGCGTTAAGAAGCTGCTGGATAGGTACTATCTGTCATTCAT
CAACGATGTCCTCCACAGTATCAAGCTGAAGAATCTGAACAATTACATTTCTCTGTTCCGGAAGAAGACA
CGGACCGAGAAGGAGAACAAAGAGCTGGAGAATCTGGAGATCAACCTGAGGAAAGAAATAGCTAAGGCTT
TCAAAGGGAACGAGGGTTACAAGTCCCTGTTCAAGAAAGACATTATCGAGACTATTCTGCCTGAGTTCCT
GGACGATAAAGATGAGATCGCCCTCGTCAATTCCTTCAAT
Features (pLannotate 1.2.2; 17 found; start..end, strand, type, name):
   3328..3387    +  CDS            E2A: 2A peptide from equine rhinitis A virus polyprotein Eukaryotic ribosomes fail to insert a peptide bond between the Gly and Pro residues, yielding separate polypeptides.
   3388..4104    +  CDS            EGFP: the original enhanced GFP (Yang et al., 1996) mammalian codon-optimized
   4150..4374    +  polyA_signal   bGH poly(A) signal: bovine growth hormone polyadenylation signal
   4378..4399    +  promoter       SV40 promoter (fragment): SV40 enhancer and early promoter
   4404..4420    +  misc_feature   MCS (fragment): pBluescript multiple cloning site
   4469..4485    -  protein_bind   lac operator: The lac repressor binds to the lac operator to inhibit transcription in E. coli. This inhibition can be relieved by adding lactose or isopropyl-β-D-thiogalactopyranoside (IPTG). lac repressor encoded by lacI
   4493..4523    -  promoter       lac promoter: promoter for the E. coli lac operon
   4538..4559    -  protein_bind   CAP binding site: CAP binding activates transcription in the presence of cAMP. E. coli catabolite activator protein
   4572..4664    -  CDS            lacI (fragment): lac repressor; lacI; The lac repressor binds to the lac operator to inhibit transcription in E. coli. This inhibition can be relieved by adding lactose or isopropyl-β-D-thiogalactopyranoside (IPTG).
   4847..5435    -  rep_origin     ori: high-copy-number ColE1/pMB1/pBR322/pUC origin of replication
   5606..6466    -  CDS            AmpR: β-lactamase; bla; confers resistance to ampicillin, carbenicillin, and related antibiotics
   6467..6571    -  promoter       AmpR promoter: bla
   6642..6686    -  misc_feature   bom (fragment): basis of mobility region from pBR322
   6841..7220    +  enhancer       CMV enhancer: human cytomegalovirus immediate early enhancer
   7221..7424    +  promoter       CMV promoter: human cytomegalovirus (CMV) immediate early promoter
   7466..7484    +  promoter       T7 promoter: promoter for bacteriophage T7 RNA polymerase
   7555..8046    +  CDS            tadA: TADA_ECOLI - Also known as yfhC. Experimental evidence at protein level: Swiss-Prot protein existence level 1. Catalyzes the deamination of adenosine to inosine at the wobble position 34 of tRNA(Arg2). Essential for cell viability. From Escherichia coli (strain K12).
