[The description below was written by a language model from this plasmid's Addgene catalogue record and pLannotate feature annotations shown in this document.]
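Description:
pCMV-RR-ABE8e-V106W is a high-copy mammalian expression plasmid of 8,580 nt built on a pCMV backbone. It delivers a Cas12a-based adenine base editor to mammalian cells by transient transfection. It is propagated in E. coli through a ColE1/pUC-type origin and selected with ampicillin via the β-lactamase gene and its native promoter. Leftover backbone fragments are also annotated (lac promoter/operator, CAP site, partial lacI, bom, and short SV40 promoter and MCS remnants) and have no evident functional role. No mammalian selection marker is annotated.

The payload is a single transcription unit driven by the human CMV immediate-early enhancer and promoter, with a T7 promoter just downstream, and terminated by the bGH polyadenylation signal. The open reading frame begins with an E. coli-derived TadA deaminase domain, recorded as the evolved TadA*8e variant carrying V106W. According to the catalogue entry it is fused to catalytically dead LbCas12a bearing the G532R/K595R ("RR") substitutions. The Cas12a portion is not called out by the automated annotation, but it presumably occupies the large unannotated stretch between tadA and the E2A element, spanning the origin of the circular map. Linkers and any nuclear localization signals are likewise not annotated.

An E2A ribosome-skipping peptide follows the editor and precedes EGFP, so EGFP is produced as a separate, non-fused protein. Its fluorescence marks transfected cells and can be used to enrich them. The plasmid encodes no crRNA cassette, so a guide must be supplied separately. The associated work concerns multiplexed base editing with Cas12a variant-derived cytosine and adenine base editors.
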