Addgene plasmid #193656: pCMV-RR-ABE8e-V106W
Purpose: Expression of base editor RR-ABE8e-V106W in mammalian cells for base editing, along with non-fused EGFP fluorescence
Depositing lab: Liangxue Lai. Depositing organization: Guangzhou Institute of Biomedicine and Health (GIBH), Chinese Academy of Sciences. Publication: Multiplexed base editing through Cas12a variant-mediated cytosine and adenine base editors. Chen F, Lian M, Ma B, Gou S, Luo X, Yang K, Shi H, Xie J, Ge W, Ouyang Z, Lai C, Li N, Zhang Q, Jin Q, Liang Y, Chen T, Wang J, Zhao X, Li L, Yu M, Ye Y, Wang K, Wu H, Lai L. Commun Biol. 2022 Nov 2;5(1):1163. doi: 10.1038/s42003-022-04152-8. PubMed 36323848.
Backbone
  Vector backbone: pCMV
  Vector type: Mammalian Expression
Growth in bacteria
  Bacterial resistance: Ampicillin, 100 μg/mL
  Growth temperature: 37°C
  Growth strain: DH5alpha
  Copy number: High Copy
Gene/Insert
  Gene/Insert name: dLbCas12a-TadA*8e-V106W, EGFP
  Species: Synthetic
  Mutation: dLbCas12a-G532R/K595R, TadA*8e-V106W
  Promoter: CMV
  Cloning method: Unknown
  Sequencing primers: 5′ CMV
Terms and licenses: Academic/Nonprofit Terms; Industry Terms: Not Available to Industry
How to cite: pCMV-RR-ABE8e-V106W was a gift from Liangxue Lai (Addgene plasmid # 193656 ; http://n2t.net/addgene:193656 ; RRID:Addgene_193656)
